>Addgene plasmid #198685 | pEM.H11L | addgene full sequence | sequence record 393393 | Addgene NGS Result
GACCCTGTCAGACCAAGTTTACTCATATATACTTTAGATTGATTTAAAACTTCATTTTTAATTTAAAAGG
ATCTAGGTGAAGATCCTTTTTGATAATCTCATGAACAATAAAACTGTCTGCTTACATAAACAGTAATACA
AGGGGTGTTATGAGCCATATTCAACGGGAAACGTCTTGCTCTAGGCCGCGATTAAATTCCAACATGGATG
CTGATTTATATGGGTATAAATGGGCTCGCGATAATGTCGGGCAATCAGGTGCGACAATCTATCGATTGTA
TGGGAAGCCCGATGCGCCAGAGTTGTTTCTGAAACATGGCAAAGGTAGCGTTGCCAATGATGTTACAGAT
GAGATGGTCAGACTAAACTGGCTGACGGAATTTATGCCTCTTCCGACCATCAAGCATTTTATCCGTACTC
CTGATGATGCATGGTTACTCACCACTGCGATCCCCGGGAAAACAGCATTCCAGGTATTAGAAGAATATCC
TGATTCAGGTGAAAATATTGTTGATGCGCTGGCAGTGTTCCTGCGCCGGTTGCATTCGATTCCTGTTTGT
AATTGTCCTTTTAACAGCGATCGCGTATTTCGACTCGCTCAGGCGCAATCACGAATGAATAACGGTTTGG
TTGATGCGAGTGATTTTGATGACGAGCGTAATGGCTGGCCTGTTGAACAAGTCTGGAAAGAAATGCATAA
ACTTTTGCCATTCTCACCGGATTCAGTCGTCACTCATGGTGATTTCTCACTTGATAACCTTATTTTTGAC
GAGGGGAAATTAATAGGTTGTATTGATGTTGGACGAGTCGGAATCGCAGACCGATACCAGGATCTTGCCA
TCCTATGGAACTGCCTCGGTGAGTTTTCTCCTTCATTACAGAAACGGCTTTTTCAAAAATATGGTATTGA
TAATCCTGATATGAATAAATTGCAGTTTCATTTGATGCTCGATGAGTTTTTCTAAGAATTAATTCATGAC
CAAAATCCCTTAACGTGAGTTTTCGTTCCACTGAGCGTCAGACCCCGTAGAAAAGATCAAAGGATCTTCT
TGAGATCCTTTTTTTCTGCGCGTAATCTGCTGCTTGCAAACAAAAAAACCACCGCTACCAGCGGTGGTTT
GTTTGCCGGATCAAGAGCTACCAACTCTTTTTCCGAAGGTAACTGGCTTCAGCAGAGCGCAGATACCAAA
TACTGTTCTTCTAGTGTAGCCGTAGTTAGGCCACCACTTCAAGAACTCTGTAGCACCGCCTACATACCTC
GCTCTGCTAATCCTGTTACCAGTGGCTGCTGCCAGTGGCGATAAGTCGTGTCTTACCGGGTTGGACTCAA
GACGATAGTTACCGGATAAGGCGCAGCGGTCGGGCTGAACGGGGGGTTCGTGCACACAGCCCAGCTTGGA
GCGAACGACCTACACCGAACTGAGATACCTACAGCGTGAGCTATGAGAAAGCGCCACGCTTCCCGAAGGG
AGAAAGGCGGACAGGTATCCGGTAAGCGGCAGGGTCGGAACAGGAGAGCGCACGAGGGAGCTTCCAGGGG
GAAACGCCTGGTATCTTTATAGTCCTGTCGGGTTTCGCCACCTCTGACTTGAGCGTCGATTTTTGTGATG
CTCGTCAGGGGGGCGGAGCCTATGGAAAAACGCCAGCAACGCGGCCTTTTTACGGTTCCTGGCCTTTTGC
TGGCCTTTTGCTCACATGTTCTTTCCTGCGTTATCCCCTGATTCTGTGGATAACCGTATTACCGCCTTTG
AGTGAGCTGATACCGCTCGCCGCAGCCGAACGACCGAGCGCAGCGAGTCAGTGAGCGAGGAAGCGGAAGA
GCGCCCAATACGCAAACCGCCTCTCCCCGCGCGTTGGCCGATTCTGGTCTCCTGCCCGTGTTGAGCTCTG
TCCTTCATGGACTTTTTGGACCACTTCTTCTTGGACTTCTTACCACCAGCAAGAGCGGCAGCGGCTTTGG
CAGCTTTAGACAATTGTTGCTTTGGAGGCATGTTATATTATGTTCTGACACGTAAGAAAGGGTGAAAATT
GATGTTAGTGTCAAAAATTATATTACAAAATACGCAGAGATATTCTAGTTCCTTTGATGAATGAATCTTT
CAGAAAAAAAAGTCAAAGCAAAAGCAAAATGGCCTGCAGACTAAACTGTATGGTGGTCTTGGAATGATAA
AGATCTGTTTAATAGATTTAGTAGATACAATAGCACATCTCATTACCCAGTTATGATTGACGTCATTCTG
AGTTACAATGATCTTAGCGACCTGTGCTCATTATTTGCTCCACTAATTCTAATTTTCCTCGCCTTTCATA
TTTCGTATCTTTATTCTATATCCTAAAATTTTTTTGGCAAATCCCAGATTTGGCTTTGATTTTGGCATCG
GACTAGGA
Features (pLannotate 1.2.2; 4 found; start..end, strand, type, name):
    150..965     +  CDS            KanR: aminoglycoside phosphotransferase; aph(3')-Ia; confers resistance to kanamycin in bacteria or G418 (Geneticin®) in eukaryotes
   1050..1638    +  rep_origin     ori: high-copy-number ColE1/pMB1/pBR322/pUC origin of replication
   1821..1864    +  CDS            lacI (fragment): lac repressor; lacI; The lac repressor binds to the lac operator to inhibit transcription in E. coli. This inhibition can be relieved by adding lactose or isopropyl-β-D-thiogalactopyranoside (IPTG).
   1878..1991    -  CDS            RPS25A (fragment): RS25A_YEAST - Also known as RPS31A. Experimental evidence at protein level: Swiss-Prot protein existence level 1. Component of the ribosome, a large ribonucleoprotein complex responsible for the synthesis of proteins in the cell. The small ribosomal subunit (SSU) binds messenger RNAs (mRNAs) and translates the encoded message by selecting cognate aminoacyl-transfer RNA (tRNA) molecules. The large subunit (LSU) contains the ribosomal catalytic site termed the peptidyl transferase center (PTC), which catalyzes the formation of peptide bonds, thereby polymerizing the amino acids delivered by tRNA
