[The description below was written by a language model from this plasmid's Addgene catalogue record and pLannotate feature annotations shown in this document.]
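Description:
pEM.H11L is a small (about 2.4 kb) part-storage plasmid from the Easy-MISE (Easy Modular Integrative fuSion-ready Expression) toolkit, a modular cloning system for rapidly building heterologous expression constructs that integrate into the Saccharomyces cerevisiae genome. It is built on the pGA-blue backbone and is maintained in E. coli as a high-copy plasmid through a ColE1/pUC-type origin, with selection by kanamycin via the aph(3')-Ia aminoglycoside phosphotransferase gene. The feature table shows no yeast replication origin, yeast auxotrophic marker, promoter or terminator. This fits a plasmid that carries a single toolkit module and does not function as a yeast expression vector on its own.

The recorded insert is XII1_UP, a S. cerevisiae genomic sequence. Its name suggests the upstream (left) homology arm for an integration locus designated XII-1, though the record does not define the locus or give the boundaries of the insert. According to the depositor comments, the plasmid was made by Golden Gate assembly. In a toolkit of this kind, such an arm would be combined with expression cassettes and a matching downstream arm to direct homologous recombination at the chosen chromosomal site, but the record does not describe that workflow in detail.

Outside the bacterial backbone, automated annotation found only two short matches: a roughly 44 nt lacI fragment, probably a remnant of the backbone's cloning region, and a roughly 114 nt fragment matching the yeast ribosomal protein gene RPS25A on the reverse strand. The second match lies in the region presumed to be the yeast insert, and it may reflect genomic sequence similarity rather than an intended coding element. The rest of the insert region is unannotated.
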