Addgene plasmid #198685: pEM.H11L
Purpose: An Easy Modular Integrative fuSion-ready Expression toolkit (Easy-MISE toolkit) for fast engineering of heterologous productions in Saccharomyces cerevisiae
Depositing lab: Paola Branduardi. Depositing organization: Universita degli Studi di Milano-Bicocca. Publication: Easy Modular Integrative fuSion-ready Expression (Easy-MISE) Toolkit for Fast Engineering of Heterologous Productions in Saccharomyces cerevisiae. Maestroni L, Butti P, Milanesi R, Pagliari S, Campone L, Serra I, Branduardi P. ACS Synth Biol. 2023 Apr 14. doi: 10.1021/acssynbio.3c00015. PubMed 37058502.
Backbone
  Vector backbone: pGA-blue
  Backbone manufacturer: IndBioTech Lab
  Vector type: Yeast Expression, Synthetic Biology
Growth in bacteria
  Bacterial resistance: Kanamycin, 50 μg/mL
  Growth temperature: 37°C
  Growth strain: DH5alpha
  Copy number: High Copy
Gene/Insert
  Gene/Insert name: XII1_UP
  Species: S. cerevisiae (budding yeast)
  Cloning method: Unknown
Terms and licenses: Academic/Nonprofit Terms; Industry Terms: Not Available to Industry
Depositor comments: Cloning Method: Goldon Gate Assembly
How to cite: pEM.H11L was a gift from Paola Branduardi (Addgene plasmid # 198685 ; http://n2t.net/addgene:198685 ; RRID:Addgene_198685)
